Addgene plasmid #246101: pEYFP-C1-PHF13∆24-40
Purpose: Expression of human PHF13 with aa 24-40 deletion fused to mEYFP in mammalian cells
Depositing lab: Sarah Kinkley. Depositing organization: Max Planck Institute for Molecular Genetics. Publication: Differential oligomerization regulates PHF13 chromatin affinity and function. Rossi F, Magalhaes AP, Buschow R, Schubert T, Glaser L, Fontana A, Mai J, Staege H, Grimme A, Will H, Schriener S, Hnisz D, Vingron M, Chiariello AM, Kinkley S. Nucleic Acids Res. 2025 Jun 20;53(12):gkaf572. doi: 10.1093/nar/gkaf572. PubMed 40598901.
Backbone
  Vector backbone: pEYFP_C1_A206K
  Vector type: Mammalian Expression
Growth in bacteria
  Bacterial resistance: Kanamycin, 50 μg/mL
  Growth temperature: 37°C
  Growth strain: DH5alpha
  Copy number: High Copy
Gene/Insert
  Gene/Insert name: PHF13∆24-40
  Species: H. sapiens (human)
  Insert size (bp): 852
  Mutation: del aa 24 - 40
  Entrez Gene: PHF13 (a.k.a. PHF5, SPOC1)
  Tag / fusion protein: mEYFP (N terminal on insert)
  Cloning method: Restriction Enzyme; 5′ cloning site Unspecified (unknown if destroyed)
  Sequencing primers: 5′ GATCACATGGTCCTGCTG; 3′ TTTAAAGCAAGTAAAACCTC
Terms and licenses: Academic/Nonprofit Terms; Industry Terms: Not Available to Industry
How to cite: pEYFP-C1-PHF13∆24-40 was a gift from Sarah Kinkley (Addgene plasmid # 246101 ; http://n2t.net/addgene:246101 ; RRID:Addgene_246101)
