[The description below was written by a language model from this plasmid's Addgene catalogue record and pLannotate feature annotations shown in this document.]
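Description:
pEYFP-C1-PHF13∆24-40 is a 5,540 bp mammalian expression plasmid built on pEYFP_C1_A206K, a C1-type fluorescent protein fusion backbone in which the A206K substitution makes the yellow fluorescent protein monomeric (mEYFP). It is propagated in E. coli as a high-copy plasmid through a ColE1/pUC-type origin and selected with kanamycin. The resistance gene is the Tn5 aminoglycoside phosphotransferase (NeoR/KanR), which sits downstream of both a bacterial bla-type promoter and the SV40 early promoter/origin and is terminated by the HSV TK polyadenylation signal. The same cassette can therefore provide G418 selection in mammalian cells. An f1 origin is also present. The short annotated fragments of ble, large T antigen and bGH poly(A) appear to be backbone remnants or partial annotation matches rather than functional elements.

The payload is a single fusion open reading frame driven by the human CMV immediate early enhancer and promoter. mEYFP comes first, followed by a short remnant of the multiple cloning site that acts as a linker, then human PHF13 (also known as SPOC1 or PHF5) lacking amino acids 24 to 40, and finally the SV40 polyadenylation signal. The tag is thus at the N terminus of the roughly 850 bp insert. The restriction sites used for cloning are not recorded.

PHF13 is a chromatin-associated protein that modulates chromatin structure and is needed for normal chromosome condensation and separation in mitosis. The plasmid is used to express this fluorescently tagged deletion mutant in mammalian cells. The associated study concerns how oligomerization regulates PHF13 chromatin affinity and function, which fits comparison of the mutant with other PHF13 forms, but the record does not state what the deleted region does.
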