Features (pLannotate 1.2.2; 17 found; start..end, strand, type, name):
     61..364     +  enhancer       CMV enhancer: human cytomegalovirus immediate early enhancer
    365..568     +  promoter       CMV promoter: human cytomegalovirus (CMV) immediate early promoter
    613..1329    +  CDS            mEYFP: mEYFP is a basic (constitutively fluorescent) yellow fluorescent protein published in 2002, derived from Aequorea victoria. It is reported to be a very rapidly-maturing monomer.
   1330..1364    +  misc_feature   MCS (fragment): multiple cloning site
   1366..2214    +  CDS            PHF13 (fragment): PHF13_HUMAN - Experimental evidence at protein level: Swiss-Prot protein existence level 1. Modulates chromatin structure. Required for normal chromosome condensation during the early stages of mitosis. Required for normal chromosome separation during mitosis. From Homo sapiens (Human).
   2242..2326    +  CDS            large T antigen (fragment): large T antigen from SV40 (simian virus 40)
   2349..2470    +  polyA_signal   SV40 poly(A) signal: SV40 polyadenylation signal
   2504..2932    -  rep_origin     f1 ori (sequence partly withheld): f1 bacteriophage origin of replication; arrow indicates direction of (+) strand synthesis
   2959..3063    +  promoter       AmpR promoter: bla
   3106..3177    +  promoter       SV40 promoter (fragment): SV40 enhancer and early promoter
   3178..3249    +  promoter       SV40 promoter (fragment): SV40 enhancer and early promoter
   3253..3387    +  rep_origin     SV40 ori: SV40 origin of replication
   3436..4230    +  CDS            NeoR/KanR: aminoglycoside phosphotransferase from Tn5; aph(3')-II (or nptII); confers resistance to neomycin, kanamycin, and G418 (Geneticin®)
   4251..4403    +  CDS            ble (fragment): BLE_KLEPN - Experimental evidence at protein level: Swiss-Prot protein existence level 1. Binding protein with a strong affinity to the bleomycin family of antibiotics. Binds to CL990; an antimitotic-antibiotic compound. From Klebsiella pneumoniae.
   4462..4509    +  polyA_signal   HSV TK poly(A) signal: herpes simplex virus thymidine kinase polyadenylation signal (Cole and Stacy, 1985)
   4600..4616    -  polyA_signal   bGH poly(A) signal (fragment): bovine growth hormone polyadenylation signal
   4838..5426    +  rep_origin     ori: high-copy-number ColE1/pMB1/pBR322/pUC origin of replication
>Addgene plasmid #246101 | pEYFP-C1-PHF13∆24-40 | addgene full sequence | sequence record 492694 | Addgene NGS Result
TAGTTATTAATAGTAATCAATTACGGGGTCATTAGTTCATAGCCCATATATGGAGTTCCGCGTTACATAA
CTTACGGTAAATGGCCCGCCTGGCTGACCGCCCAACGACCCCCGCCCATTGACGTCAATAATGACGTATG
TTCCCATAGTAACGCCAATAGGGACTTTCCATTGACGTCAATGGGTGGAGTATTTACGGTAAACTGCCCA
CTTGGCAGTACATCAAGTGTATCATATGCCAAGTACGCCCCCTATTGACGTCAATGACGGTAAATGGCCC
GCCTGGCATTATGCCCAGTACATGACCTTATGGGACTTTCCTACTTGGCAGTACATCTACGTATTAGTCA
TCGCTATTACCATGGTGATGCGGTTTTGGCAGTACATCAATGGGCGTGGATAGCGGTTTGACTCACGGGG
ATTTCCAAGTCTCCACCCCATTGACGTCAATGGGAGTTTGTTTTGGCACCAAAATCAACGGGACTTTCCA
AAATGTCGTAACAACTCCGCCCCATTGACGCAAATGGGCGGTAGGCGTGTACGGTGGGAGGTCTATATAA
GCAGAGCTGGTTTAGTGAACCGTCAGATCCGCTAGCGCTACCGGTCGCCACCATGGTGAGCAAGGGCGAG
GAGCTGTTCACCGGGGTGGTGCCCATCCTGGTCGAGCTGGACGGCGACGTAAACGGCCACAAGTTCAGCG
TGTCCGGCGAGGGCGAGGGCGATGCCACCTACGGCAAGCTGACCCTGAAGTTCATCTGCACCACCGGCAA
GCTGCCCGTGCCCTGGCCCACCCTCGTGACCACCTTCGGCTACGGCCTGCAGTGCTTCGCCCGCTACCCC
GACCACATGAAGCAGCACGACTTCTTCAAGTCCGCCATGCCCGAAGGCTACGTCCAGGAGCGCACCATCT
TCTTCAAGGACGACGGCAACTACAAGACCCGCGCCGAGGTGAAGTTCGAGGGCGACACCCTGGTGAACCG
CATCGAGCTGAAGGGCATCGACTTCAAGGAGGACGGCAACATCCTGGGGCACAAGCTGGAGTACAACTAC
AACAGCCACAACGTCTATATCATGGCCGACAAGCAGAAGAACGGCATCAAGGTGAACTTCAAGATCCGCC
ACAACATCGAGGACGGCAGCGTGCAGCTCGCCGACCACTACCAGCAGAACACCCCCATCGGCGACGGCCC
CGTGCTGCTGCCCGACAACCACTACCTGAGCTACCAGTCCAAGCTGAGCAAAGACCCCAACGAGAAGCGC
GATCACATGGTCCTGCTGGAGTTCGTGACCGCCGCCGGGATCACTCTCGGCATGGACGAGCTGTACAAGT
CCGGACTCAGATCTCGAGCTCAAGCTTCGAATTCCATGGACTCTGACTCTTGCGCCGCCGCCTTCCACCC
GGAGGAATACTCCCCCAGTTGCAAGAGGCGCAGGTACATCCCTTATCCGAAGGAGGAACTCCCTTTAAGG
AGCAGCCCCAGCCCTGCTAACAGCACTGCTGGTACCATTGACAGCGACGGCTGGGACGCGGGTTTCTCAG
ACATCGCGTCCTCAGTGCCCTTGCCAGTCTCTGACCGCTGCTTTAGCCACCTGCAGCCTACTCTCTTGCA
GCGAGCCAAGCCCAGTAACTTCCTGCTGGACAGAAAGAAAACGGACAAGCTGAAGAAGAAGAAGAAGAGG
AAGCGCAGGGACAGTGATGCGCCTGGGAAAGAGGGGTACAGGGGGGGCTTGCTGAAGCTGGAAGCCGCTG
ACCCCTACGTGGAGACCCCCACGAGTCCCACCTTGCAGGATATCCCCCAGGCTCCCAGCGACCCCTGCTC
GGGCTGGGACTCCGATACTCCCTCGAGTGGATCTTGTGCCACTGTGTCACCTGATCAGGTCAAAGAAATA
AAAACTGAAGGCAAACGGACTATCGTCCGGCAGGGAAAGCAGGTGGTGTTCCGAGATGAGGACAGCACTG
GCAATGATGAGGACATCATGGTGGACTCAGATGACGATTCCTGGGACCTCGTGACCTGCTTCTGCATGAA
GCCATTTGCCGGCCGCCCCATGATCGAGTGTAATGAGTGCCACACCTGGATTCACCTGTCCTGTGCGAAA
ATCCGGAAATCCAATGTTCCAGAAGTGTTTGTCTGCCAAAAGTGCCGGGACTCCAAGTTTGACATCCGCC
GTTCCAACCGCTCGCGGACGGGCTCCCGGAAGCTGTTCCTGGACTGACCGGATCCACCGGATCTAGATAA
CTGATCATAATCAGCCATACCACATTTGTAGAGGTTTTACTTGCTTTAAAAAACCTCCCACACCTCCCCC
TGAACCTGAAACATAAAATGAATGCAATTGTTGTTGTTAACTTGTTTATTGCAGCTTATAATGGTTACAA
ATAAAGCAATAGCATCACAAATTTCACAAATAAAGCATTTTTTTCACTGCATTCTAGTTGTGGTTTGTCC
AAACTCATCAATGTATCTTAAGGCGTAAATTGTAAGCGTTAATATTTTGTTAAAATTCGCGTTAAATTTT
TGTTAAATCAGCTCATTTTTTAACCAATAGGCCGAAATCGGCAAAATCCCTTATAAATCAAAAGAATAGA
CCGAGATAGGGT
[37 nt withheld, positions 2603-2639]
AAAGAACGTGGACTCCAACGTCAAAGG
[49 nt withheld, positions 2667-2715]
T
[91 nt withheld, positions 2717-2807]
G
[124 nt withheld, positions 2809-2932]
CAGGTGGCACTTTTCGGGGAAATGTGCGCGGAACCCCTATTTGTTTATTTTTCTAAATACATTCAAATAT
GTATCCGCTCATGAGACAATAACCCTGATAAATGCTTCAATAATATTGAAAAAGGAAGAGTCCTGAGGCG
GAAAGAACCAGCTGTGGAATGTGTGTCAGTTAGGGTGTGGAAAGTCCCCAGGCTCCCCAGCAGGCAGAAG
TATGCAAAGCATGCATCTCAATTAGTCAGCAACCAGGTGTGGAAAGTCCCCAGGCTCCCCAGCAGGCAGA
AGTATGCAAAGCATGCATCTCAATTAGTCAGCAACCATAGTCCCGCCCCTAACTCCGCCCAGTTCCGCCC
ATTCTCCGCCCCATGGCTGACTAATTTTTTTTATTTATGCAGAGGCCGAGGCCGCCTCGGCCTCTGAGCT
ATTCCAGAAGTAGTGAGGAGGCTTTTTTGGAGGCCTAGGCTTTTGCAAAGATCGATCAAGAGACAGGATG
AGGATCGTTTCGCATGATTGAACAAGATGGATTGCACGCAGGTTCTCCGGCCGCTTGGGTGGAGAGGCTA
TTCGGCTATGACTGGGCACAACAGACAATCGGCTGCTCTGATGCCGCCGTGTTCCGGCTGTCAGCGCAGG
GGCGCCCGGTTCTTTTTGTCAAGACCGACCTGTCCGGTGCCCTGAATGAACTGCAAGACGAGGCAGCGCG
GCTATCGTGGCTGGCCACGACGGGCGTTCCTTGCGCAGCTGTGCTCGACGTTGTCACTGAAGCGGGAAGG
GACTGGCTGCTATTGGGCGAAGTGCCGGGGCAGGATCTCCTGTCATCTCACCTTGCTCCTGCCGAGAAAG
TATCCATCATGGCTGATGCAATGCGGCGGCTGCATACGCTTGATCCGGCTACCTGCCCATTCGACCACCA
AGCGAAACATCGCATCGAGCGAGCACGTACTCGGATGGAAGCCGGTCTTGTCGATCAGGATGATCTGGAC
GAAGAGCATCAGGGGCTCGCGCCAGCCGAACTGTTCGCCAGGCTCAAGGCGAGCATGCCCGACGGCGAGG
ATCTCGTCGTGACCCATGGCGATGCCTGCTTGCCGAATATCATGGTGGAAAATGGCCGCTTTTCTGGATT
CATCGACTGTGGCCGGCTGGGTGTGGCGGACCGCTATCAGGACATAGCGTTGGCTACCCGTGATATTGCT
GAAGAGCTTGGCGGCGAATGGGCTGACCGCTTCCTCGTGCTTTACGGTATCGCCGCTCCCGATTCGCAGC
GCATCGCCTTCTATCGCCTTCTTGACGAGTTCTTCTGAGCGGGACTCTGGGGTTCGAAATGACCGACCAA
GCGACGCCCAACCTGCCATCACGAGATTTCGATTCCACCGCCGCCTTCTATGAAAGGTTGGGCTTCGGAA
TCGTTTTCCGGGACGCCGGCTGGATGATCCTCCAGCGCGGGGATCTCATGCTGGAGTTCTTCGCCCACCC
TAGGGGGAGGCTAACTGAAACACGGAAGGAGACAATACCGGAAGGAACCCGCGCTATGACGGCAATAAAA
AGACAGAATAAAACGCACGGTGTTGGGTCGTTTGTTCATAAACGCGGGGTTCGGTCCCAGGGCTGGCACT
CTGTCGATACCCCACCGAGACCCCATTGGGGCCAATACGCCCGCGTTTCTTCCTTTTCCCCACCCCACCC
CCCAAGTTCGGGTGAAGGCCCAGGGCTCGCAGCCAACGTCGGGGCGGCAGGCCCTGCCATAGCCTCAGGT
TACTCATATATACTTTAGATTGATTTAAAACTTCATTTTTAATTTAAAAGGATCTAGGTGAAGATCCTTT
TTGATAATCTCATGACCAAAATCCCTTAACGTGAGTTTTCGTTCCACTGAGCGTCAGACCCCGTAGAAAA
GATCAAAGGATCTTCTTGAGATCCTTTTTTTCTGCGCGTAATCTGCTGCTTGCAAACAAAAAAACCACCG
CTACCAGCGGTGGTTTGTTTGCCGGATCAAGAGCTACCAACTCTTTTTCCGAAGGTAACTGGCTTCAGCA
GAGCGCAGATACCAAATACTGTTCTTCTAGTGTAGCCGTAGTTAGGCCACCACTTCAAGAACTCTGTATC
ACCGCCTACATACCTCGCTCTGCTAATCCTGTTACCAGTGGCTGCTGCCAGTGGCGATAAGTCGTGTCTT
ACCGGGTTGGACTCAAGACGATAGTTACCGGATAAGGCGCAGCGGTCGGGCTGAACGGGGGGTTCGTGCA
CACAGCCCAGCTTGGAGCGAACGACCTACACCGAACTGAGATACCTACAGCGTGAGCTATGAGAAAGCGC
CACGCTTCCCGAAGGGAGAAAGGCGGACAGGTATCCGGTAAGCGGCAGGGTCGGAACAGGAGAGCGCACG
AGGGAGCTTCCAGGGGGAAACGCCTGGTATCTTTATAGTCCTGTCGGGTTTCGCCACCTCTGACTTGAGC
GTCGATTTTTGTGATGCTCGTCAGGGGGGCGGAGCCTATGGAAAAACGCCAGCAACGCGGCCTTTTTACG
GTTCCTGGCCTTTTGCTGGCCTTTTGCTCACATGTTCTTTCCTGCGTTATCCCCTGATTCTGTGGATAAC
CGTATTACCGCCATGCAT
