>Addgene plasmid #246101 | pEYFP-C1-PHF13∆24-40 | depositor partial sequence | sequence record 483952 | Insert FWD
GCTTTAAGCAGAGCTGGTTTAGTGAACCGTCAGATCCGCTAGCGCTACCGGTCGCCACCATGGTGAGCAA
GGGCGAGGAGCTGTTCACCGGGGTGGTGCCCATCCTGGTCGAGCTGGACGGCGACGTAAACGGCCACAAG
TTCAGCGTGTCCGGCGAGGGCGAGGGCGATGCCACCTACGGCAAGCTGACCCTGAAGTTCATCTGCACCA
CCGGCAAGCTGCCCGTGCCCTGGCCCACCCTCGTGACCACCTTCGGCTACGGCCTGCAGTGCTTCGCCCG
CTACCCCGACCACATGAAGCAGCACGACTTCTTCAAGTCCGCCATGCCCGAAGGCTACGTCCAGGAGCGC
ACCATCTTCTTCAAGGACGACGGCAACTACAAGACCCGCGCCGAGGTGAAGTTCGAGGGCGACACCCTGG
TGAACCGCATCGAGCTGAAGGGCATCGACTTCAAGGAGGACGGCAACATCCTGGGGCACAAGCTGGAGTA
CAACTACAACAGCCACAACGTCTATATCATGGCCGACAAGCAGAAGAACGGCATCAAGGTGAACTTCAAG
ATCCGCCACAACATCGAGGACGGCAGCGTGCAGCTCGCCGACCACTACCAGCAGAACACCCCCATCGGCG
ACGGCCCCGTGCTGCTGCCCGACAACCACTACCTGAGCTACCAGTCCAAGCTGAGCAAAGACCCCAACGA
GAAGCGCGATCACATGGTCCTGCTGGAGTTCGTGACCGCCGCCGGGATCACTCTCGGCATGGACGAGCTG
TACAAGTCCGGACTCAGATCTCGAGCTCAAGCTTCGAATTCCATGGACTCTGACTCTTGCGCCGCCGCCT
TCCACCCGGAGGAATACTCCCCCAGTTGCAAGAGGCGCAGGTACATCCCTTATCCGAAGGAGGAACTCCC
TTTAAGGAGCAGCCCCAGCCCTGCTAACAGCACTGCTGGTACCATTGACAGCGACGGCTGGGACGCGGGT
TTCTCAGACATCGCGTCCTCAGTGCCCTTGCCAGTCTCTGACCGCTGCTTTAGCCACCTGCAGCCTACTC
TCTTGCAGCGAGCCAAGCCCAGTAACTTCCTGCTGGACAGAAAGAAAACGGACAAGCTGAAGAAGAAGAG
AAGAAGAAGCGCAGGGACAGTGATGCGCCTGGGAAAGAGGGTACAGGGGGGGCTTGCTGAACTGGAACCG
CTGACCCTACGGGAGACCCCACGA
