>Addgene plasmid #246101 | pEYFP-C1-PHF13∆24-40 | depositor partial sequence | sequence record 483953 | Insert RV
GTCTATTTCATGCCGACAAGCAGAAGAACGGCATCAAGGTGAACTTCAAGATCCGCCACAACATCGAGGA
CGGCAGCGTGCAGCTCGCCGACCACTACCAGCAGAACACCCCCATCGGCGACGGCCCCGTGCTGCTGCCC
GACAACCACTACCTGAGCTACCAGTCCAAGCTGAGCAAAGACCCCAACGAGAAGCGCGATCACATGGTCC
TGCTGGAGTTCGTGACCGCCGCCGGGATCACTCTCGGCATGGACGAGCTGTACAAGTCCGGACTCAGATC
TCGAGCTCAAGCTTCGAATTCCATGGACTCTGACTCTTGCGCCGCCGCCTTCCACCCGGAGGAATACTCC
CCCAGTTGCAAGAGGCGCAGGTACATCCCTTATCCGAAGGAGGAACTCCCTTTAAGGAGCAGCCCCAGCC
CTGCTAACAGCACTGCTGGTACCATTGACAGCGACGGCTGGGACGCGGGTTTCTCAGACATCGCGTCCTC
AGTGCCCTTGCCAGTCTCTGACCGCTGCTTTAGCCACCTGCAGCCTACTCTCTTGCAGCGAGCCAAGCCC
AGTAACTTCCTGCTGGACAGAAAGAAAACGGACAAGCTGAAGAAGAAGAAGAAGAGGAAGCGCAGGGACA
GTGATGCGCCTGGGAAAGAGGGGTACAGGGGGGGCTTGCTGAAGCTGGAAGCCGCTGACCCCTACGTGGA
GACCCCCACGAGTCCCACCTTGCAGGATATCCCCCAGGCTCCCAGCGACCCCTGCTCGGGCTGGGACTCC
GATACTCCCTCGAGTGGATCTTGTGCCACTGTGTCACCTGATCAGGTCAAAGAAATAAAAACTGAAGGCA
AACGGACTATCGTCCGGCAGGGAAAGCAGGTGGTGTTCCGAGATGAGGACAGCACTGGCAATGATGAGGA
CATCATGGTGGACTCAGATGACGATTCCTGGGACCTCGTGACCTGCTTCTGCATGAAGCCATTTGCCGGC
CGCCCCATGATCGAGTGTAATGAGTGCCACACCTGGATTCACCTGTCCTGTGCGAAAATCCGGAAATCCA
ATGTTCCAGAAGTGTTTGTCTGCCAAAAGTGCCGGGACTCCAAGTTTGACATCCGCCGTTCCAACCGCTC
GCGGACGGGCTCCCGGAAGCTGTTCCTGGACTGACCGGATCCACCGGATCTGAAA
